>Addgene plasmid #36878 | pBT259_(pRosa26-G-tTA2) | depositor full sequence | sequence record 46122 | pBT259_(pRosa26-G-tTA2) sequence 15069 bps
CCGCGGCAGGCCCTCCGAGCGTGGTGGAGCCGTTCTGTGAGACAGCCGGGTACGAGTCGTGACGCTGGAA
GGGGCAAGCGGGTGGTGGGCAGGAATGCGGTCCGCCCTGCAGCAACCGGAGGGGGAGGGAGAAGGGAGCG
GAAAAGTCTCCACCGGACGCGGCCATGGCTCGGGGGGGGGGGGGCAGCGGAGGASCGCTTCCGGCCGACG
TCTCGTCGCTGATTGGCTTYTTTTCCTCCCGCCGTGTGTGAAAACACAAATGGCGTGTTTTGGTTGGCGT
AAGGCGCCTGTCAGTTAACGGCAGCCGGAGTGCGCAGCCGCCGGCAGCCTCGCTCTGCCCACTGGGTGGG
GCGGGAGGTAGGTGGGGTGAGGCGAGCTGNACGTGCGGGCGCGGTCGGCCTCTGGCGGGGCGGGGGAGGG
GAGGGAGGGTCAGCGAAAGTAGCTCGCGCGCGAGCGGCCGCCCACCCTCCCCTTCCTCTGGGGGAGTCGT
TTTACCCGCCGCCGGCCGGGCCTCGTCGTCTGATTGGCTCTCGGGGCCCAGAAAACTGGCCCTTGCCATT
GGCTCGTGTTCGTGCAAGTTGAGTCCATCCGCCGGCCAGCGGGGGCGGCGAGGAGGCGCTCCCAGGTTCC
GGCCCTCCCCTCGGCCCCGCGCCGCAGAGTCTGGCCGCGCGCCCCTGCGCAACGTGGCAGGAAGCGCGCG
CTGGGGGCGGGGACGGGCAGTAGGGCTGAGCGGCTGCGGGGCGGGTGCAAGCACGTTTCCGACTTGAGTT
GCCTCAAGAGGGGCGTGCTGAGCCAGACCTCCATCGCGCACTCCGGGGAGTGGAGGGAAGGAGCGAGGGC
TCAGTTGGGCTGTTTTGGAGGCAGGAAGCACTTGCTCTCCCAAAGTCGCTCTGAGTTGTTATCAGTAAGG
GAGCTGCAGTGGAGTAGGCGGGGAGAAGGCCGCACCCTTCTCCGGAGGGGGGAGGGGAGTGTTGCAATAC
CTTTCTGGGAGTTCTCTGCTGCCTCCTGGCTTCTGAGGACCGCCCTGGGCCTGGGAGAATCCCTTGCCCC
CTCTTCCCCTCGTGATCTGCAACTCCAGTCTTTCTAGCCTTAATTAACCGTTTAAACAATTCTGCAGGAA
TCTAGTTATTAATAGTAATCAATTACGGGGTCATTAGTTCATAGCCCATATATGGAGTTCCGCGTTACAT
AACTTACGGTAAATGGCCCGCCTGGCTGACCGCCCAACGACCCCCGCCCATTGACGTCAATAATGACGTA
TGTTCCCATAGTAACGCCAATAGGGACTTTCCATTGACGTCAATGGGTGGAGTATTTACGGTAAACTGCC
CACTTGGCAGTACATCAAGTGTATCATATGCCAAGTACGCCCCCTATTGACGTCAATGACGGTAAATGGC
CCGCCTGGCATTATGCCCAGTACATGACCTTATGGGACTTTCCTACTTGGCAGTACATCTACGTATTAGT
CATCGCTATTACCATGGTCGAGGTGAGCCCCACGTTCTGCTTCACTCTCCCCATCTCCCCCCCCTCCCCA
CCCCCAATTTTGTATTTATTTATTTTTTAATTATTTTGTGCAGCGATGGGGGCGGGGGGGGGGGGGGGGC
GCGCGCCAGGCGGGGCGGGGCGGGGCGAGGGGCGGGGCGGGGCGAGGCGGAGAGGTGCGGCGGCAGCCAA
TCAGAGCGGCGCGCTCCGAAAGTTTCCTTTTATGGCGAGGCGGCGGCGGCGGCGGCCCTATAAAAAGCGA
AGCGCGCGGCGGGCGGGGAGTCGCTGCGACGCTGCCTTCGCCCCGTGCCCCGCTCCGCCGCCGCCTCGCG
CCGCCCGCCCCGGCTCTGACTGACCGCGTTACTCCCACAGGTGAGCGGGCGGGACGGCCCTTCTCCTCCG
GGCTGTAATTAGCGCTTGGTTTAATGACGGCTTGTTTCTTTTCTGTGGCTGCGTGAAAGCCTTGAGGGGC
TCCGGGAGGGCCCTTTGTGCGGGGGGAGCGGCTCGGGGGGTGCGTGCGTGTGTGTGTGCGTGGGGAGCGC
CGCGTGCGGCTCCGCGCTGCCCGGCGGCTGTGAGCGCTGCGGGCGCGGCGCGGGGCTTTGTGCGCTCCGC
AGTGTGCGCGAGGGGAGCGCGGCCGGGGGCGGTGCCCCGCGGTGCGGGGGGGGCTGCGAGGGGAACAAAG
GCTGCGTGCGGGGTGTGTGCGTGGGGGGGTGAGCAGGGGGTGTGGGCGCGTCGGTCGGGCTGCAACCCCC
CCTGCACCCCCCTCCCCGAGTTGCTGAGCACGGCCCGGCTTCGGGTGCGGGGCTCCGTACGGGGCGTGGC
GCGGGGCTCGCCGTGCCGGGCGGGGGGTGGCGGCAGGTGGGGGTGCCGGGCGGGGCGGGGCCGCCTCGGG
CCGGGGAGGGCTCGGGGGAGGGGCGCGGCGGCCCCCGGAGCGCCGGCGGCTGTCGAGGCGCGGCGAGCCG
CAGCCATTGCCTTTTATGGTAATCGTGCGAGAGGGCGCAGGGACTTCCTTTGTCCCAAATCTGTGCGGAG
CCGAAATCTGGGAGGCGCCGCCGCACCCCCTCTAGCGGGCGCGGGGCGAAGCGGTGCGGCGCCGGCAGGA
AGGAAATGGGCGGGGAGGGCCTTCGTGCGTCGCCGCGCCGCCGTCCCCTTCTCCCTCTCCAGCCTCGGGG
CTGTCCGCGGGGGGACGGCTGCCTTCGGGGGGGACGGGGCAGGGCGGGGTTCGGCTTCTGGCGTGTGACC
GGCGGCTCTAGAGCCTCTGCTAACCATGTTCATGCCTTCTTCTTTTTCCTACAGCTCCTGGGCAACGTGC
TGGTTATTGTGCTGTCTCATCATTTTGGCAAAGAATTGATTTGATACCGCGGGCCCGGGATCCGATATCC
GCCACCATGGTGAGCAAGGGCGAGGAGCTGTTCACCGGGGTGGTGCCCATCCTGGTCGAGCTGGACGGCG
ACGTAAACGGCCACAAGTTCAGCGTGTCCGGCGAGGGCGAGGGCGATGCCACCTACGGCAAGCTGACCCT
GAAGTTCATCTGCACCACCGGCAAGCTGCCCGTGCCCTGGCCCACCCTCGTGACCACCCTGACCTACGGC
GTGCAGTGCTTCAGCCGCTACCCCGACCACATGAAGCAGCACGACTTCTTCAAGTCCGCCATGCCCGAAG
GTTGGTATCAAAGATCTCCGAAGTTCCTATTCTCTAGAAAGTATAGGAACTTCATAACTTCGTATAGTAC
ACATTATACGAAGTTATATAACTTCGTATAGGATACTTTATACGAAGTTATGGATCTCCGAAGTTCCTAT
TCTCTAGAAAGTATAGGAACTTCGGATCTATAACTTCGTATAGCATACATTATACGAAGTTATTCAGGTG
GCACTTTTCGGGGAAATGTGCGCGGAACCCCTATTTGTTTATTTTTCTAAATACATTCAAATATGTATCC
GCTCATGAGACAATAACCCTGATAAATGCTTCAATAATATTGAAAAAGGAAGAGTCCTGAGGCGGAAAGA
ACCAGCTGTGGAATGTGTGTCAGTTAGGGTGTGGAAAGTCCCCAGGCTCCCCAGCAGGCAGAAGTATGCA
AAGCATGCATCTCAATTAGTCAGCAACCAGGTGTGGAAAGTCCCCAGGCTCCCCAGCAGGCAGAAGTATG
CAAAGCATGCATCTCAATTAGTCAGCAACCATAGTCCCGCCCCTAACTCCGCCCATCCCGCCCCTAACTC
CGCCCAGTTCCGCCCATTCTCCGCCCCATGGCTGACTAATTTTTTTTATTTATGCAGAGGCCGAGGCCGC
CTCGGCCTCTGAGCTATTCCAGAAGTAGTGAGGAGGCTTTTTTGGAGGCCTAGGCTTTTGCAAAGATCGA
TCAAGAGACAGGATGAGGATCGTTTCGCATGATTGAACAAGATGGATTGCACGCAGGTTCTCCGGCCGCT
TGGGTGGAGAGGCTATTCGGCTATGACTGGGCACAACAGACAATCGGCTGCTCTGATGCCGCCGTGTTCC
GGCTGTCAGCGCAGGGGCGCCCGGTTCTTTTTGTCAAGACCGACCTGTCCGGTGCCCTGAATGAACTGCA
AGACGAGGCAGCGCGGCTATCGTGGCTGGCCACGACGGGCGTTCCTTGCGCAGCTGTGCTCGACGTTGTC
ACTGAAGCGGGAAGGGACTGGCTGCTATTGGGCGAAGTGCCGGGGCAGGATCTCCTGTCATCTCACCTTG
CTCCTGCCGAGAAAGTATCCATCATGGCTGATGCAATGCGGCGGCTGCATACGCTTGATCCGGCTACCTG
CCCATTCGACCACCAAGCGAAACATCGCATCGAGCGAGCACGTACTCGGATGGAAGCCGGTCTTGTCGAT
CAGGATGATCTGGACGAAGAGCATCAGGGGCTCGCGCCAGCCGAACTGTTCGCCAGGCTCAAGGCGAGCA
TGCCCGACGGCGAGGATCTCGTCGTGACCCATGGCGATGCCTGCTTGCCGAATATCATGGTGGAAAATGG
CCGCTTTTCTGGATTCATCGACTGTGGCCGGCTGGGTGTGGCGGACCGCTATCAGGACATAGCGTTGGCT
ACCCGTGATATTGCTGAAGAGCTTGGCGGCGAATGGGCTGACCGCTTCCTCGTGCTTTACGGTATCGCCG
CTCCCGATTCGCAGCGCATCGCCTTCTATCGCCTTCTTGACGAGTTCTTCTGAGCGGGACTCTGGGGTTC
GAAATGACCGACCAAGCGACGCCCAACCTGCCATCACGAGATTTCGATTCCACCGCCGCCTTCTATGAAA
GGTTGGGCTTCGGAATCGTTTTCCGGGACGCCGGCTGGATGATCCTCCAGCGCGGGGATCTCATGCTGGA
GTTCTTCGCCCACCCTAGGGGGAGGCTAACTGAAACACGGAAGGAGACAATACCGGAAGGAACCCGCGCT
ATGACGGCAATAAAAAGACAGAATAAAACGCACGGTGTTGGGTCGTTTGTTCATAAACGCGGGGTTCGGT
CCCAGGGCTGGCACTCTGTCGATACCCCACCGAGACCCCATTGGGGCCAATACGCCCGCGTTTCTTCCTT
TTCCCCACCCCACCCCCCAAGTTCGGGTGAAGGCCCAGGGCTCGCAGCCAACGTCGGGGCGGCAGGCCCT
GCCATAGCCTCAGGTTACTCAGGATCTGGATCTATAACTTCGTATAGCATACATTATACGAAGTTATGGT
TACAAGACAGGTTTAAGGAGACCAATAGAAACTGGGCATGTGGAGACAGAGAAGACTCTTGGGTTTCTGA
TAGGCACTGACTCTCTCTGCCTATTGGTCTATTTTCCCACCCTTAGTCTAGACTGGACAAGAGCAAAGTC
ATAAACTCTGCTCTGGAATTACTCAATGAAGTCGGTATCGAAGGCCTGACGACAAGGAAACTCGCTCAAA
AGCTGGGAGTTGAGCAGCCTACCCTGTACTGGCACGTGAAGAACAAGCGGGCCCTGCTCGATGCCCTGGC
AATCGAGATGCTGGACAGGCATCATACCCACTTCTGCCCCCTGGAAGGCGAGTCATGGCAAGACTTTCTG
CGGAACAACGCCAAGTCATTCCGCTGTGCTCTCCTCTCACATCGCGACGGGGCTAAAGTGCATCTCGGCA
CCCGCCCAACAGAGAAACAGTACGAAACCCTGGAAAATCAGCTCGCGTTCCTGTGTCAGCAAGGCTTCTC
CCTGGAGAACGCACTGTACGCTCTGTCCGCCGTGGGCCACTTTACACTGGGCTGCGTATTGGAGGATCAG
GAGCATCAAGTAGCAAAAGAGGAAAGAGAGACACCTACCACCGATTCTATGCCCCCACTTCTGAGACAAG
CAATTGAGCTGTTCGACCATCAGGGAGCCGAACCTGCCTTCCTTTTCGGCCTGGAACTAATCATATGTGG
CCTGGAGAAACAGCTAAAGTGCGAAAGCGGCGGGCCGGCCGACGCCCTTGACGATTTTGACTTAGACATG
CTCCCAGCCGATGCCCTTGACGACTTTGACCTTGATATGCTGCCTGCTGACGCTCTTGACGATTTTGACC
TTGACATGCTCCCCGGATGAGAATTCTAGATAACTGATCATAATCAGCCATACCACATTTGTAGAGGTTT
TACTTGCTTTAAAAAACCTCCCACACCTCCCCCTGAACCTGAAACATAAAATGAATGCAATTGTTGTTGT
TAACTTGTTTATTGCAGCTTATAATGGTTACAAATAAAGCAATAGCATCACAAATTTCACAAATAAAGCA
TTTTTTTCACTGCATTCTAGTTGTGGTTTGTCCAAACTCATCAATGTATCTTATTTAAATTGGGCGCGCC
GGCTAGAAGATGGGCGGGAGTCTTCTGGGCAGGCTTAAAGGCTAACCTGGTGTGTGGGCGTTGTCCTGCA
GGGGAATTGAACAGGTGTAAAATTGGAGGGACAAGACTTCCCACAGATTTTCGGTTTTGTCGGGAAGTTT
TTTAATAGGGGCAAATAGGAAAATGGAGGATAGGAGTCATCTGGGGTTTATGCAGCAAAACTACAGGTAT
ATTGCTTGTGATCCGCCTCGGAGATTTCCATGAGGAGATAAAGACATGTCACCCGAGTTTATACTCTCCT
GCTTAGATCCTACTACAGTATGAAATACAGTGTYGCGAGGTAGACTATGTAAGCAGATTTAATCATTTTA
AAGAGCCCAGTACTTCATATCCATTTCTCCCGCTCCTTCTGCAGCCTTATCAAAAGGTATTTAGAACACT
CATTTTAGCCCCATTTTCATTTATTATACTGGCTTATCCAACCCCTAGACAGAGCATTGGCATTTTCCCT
TTCCTGATCTTAGAAGTCTGATGACTCATGAAACCAGACAGATTAGTTACATACACCACAAATCGAGGCT
GTAGCTGGGGCCTCAACACTGCAGTTCTTTTATAACTCCTTAGTACACTTTTTGTTGATCCTTTGCCTTG
ATCCTTAATTTTCAGTGTCTATCACCTCTCCCGTCAGGTGGTGTTCCACATTTGGGCCTATTCTCAGTCC
AGGGAGTTTTACAACAATAGATGTATTGAGAATCCAACCTAAAGCTTAACTTTCCACTCCCATGAATGCC
TCTCTCCTTTTTCTCCATTATAACTGAGCTATWACCATTAATGGTTTCAGGTGGATGTCTCCTCCCCCAA
TATACCTGATGTATCTACATATTGCCAGGCTGATATTTTAAGACATWAAAGGTATATTTCATTATTGAGC
CACATGGTATTGATTACTGCTACTAAAATTTTGTCATTGTACACATCTGTAAAAGGTGGTTCCTTTTGGA
ATGCAAAGTTCAGGTGTTTGTTGTCTTTCCTGACCTAAGGTCTTGTGAGCTTGTATTTTTTCTATTTAAG
CAGTGCTTTCTCTTGGACTGGCTTGACTCATGGCATTCTACACGTTATTGCTGGTCTAAATGTGATTTTG
CCAAGCTTCTTCAGGACCTATAATTTTGCTTGACTTGTAGCCAAACACAAGTAAAATGATTAAGCAACAA
ATGTATTTGTGAAGCTTGGTTTTTAGGTTGTTGTGTTGTGTGTGCTTGTGCTCTATAATAATACTATCCA
GGGGCTGGAGAGGTGGCTCGGAGTTCAAGAGCACAGACTGCTCTTCCAGAAGTCCTGAGTTCAATTCCCA
GCAACCACATGGTGGCTCACAACCATCTGTAATGGGATCTGATGCCCTCTTCTGGTGTGTCTGAAGACCA
CAAGTGTATTCACATTAAATAAATAATCCTCCTTCTTCTTCTTTTTTTTTTTTTAAAGAGAATWCTGTCT
CCAGTAGAATTACTGAAGTAATGAAATACTTTGTGTTTGTTCCAATATGGWAGCCAATAATCAAATACTC
TTWAGCACTGGAAATGTACCAAGGAACTATTTTATTTAAGTGWACTGTGGACAGAGGAGCCATAACTGCA
GACTTGTGGGATACAGAAGACCAATGCAGACTTAATGTCTTTTCTCTTACACTAAGCAATAAAGAAATAA
AAATTGAACTTCTAGTATCCTATTTGTTAAACTGCTAGCTTTACTAACTTTTGTGCTTCATCTATACAAA
GCTGAAAGCTAAGTCTGCAGCCATTACTAAACATGAAAGCAAGTAATGATAATTTTGGATTTCAAAAATG
TAGGGCCAGAGTTTAGCCAGCCAGTGGTGGTGCTTGCCTTTATGCCTTAATCCCAGCACTCTGGAGGCAG
AGACAGGCAGATCTCTGAGTTTGAGCCCAGCCTGGTCTACACATCAAGTTCTATCTAGGATAGCCAGGAA
TACACACAGAAACCCTGTTGGGGAGGGGGGCTCTGAGATTTCATAAAATTATAATTGAAGCATTCCCTAA
TGAGCCACTATGGATGTGGCTAAATCCGTCTACCTTTCTGATGAGATTTGGGTATTATTTTTTCTGTCTC
TGCTGTTGGTTGGGTCTTTTGACACTGTGGGCTTTCTTAAAGCCTCCTTCCCTGCCATGTGGTCTCTTGT
TTGCTACTAACTTCCCATGGCTTAAATGGCATGGCTTTTTGCCTTCTAAGGGCAGCTGCTGAGWTTTGCA
GCCTGATTTCCAGGGTGGGGTTGGGAAATCTTTCAAACACTAAAATTGTCCTTTAATTTTTTTTTAAAAA
ATGGGTTATATAATAAACCTCATAAAATAGTTATGAGGAGTGAGGTGGACTAATATTAATGAGTCCCTCC
CCTATAAAAGAGCTATTAAGGCTTTTTGTCTTATACTAACTTTTTTTTTAAATGTGGTATCTTTAGAACC
AAGGGTCTTAGAGTTTTAGTATACAGAAACTGTTGCATCGCTTAATCAGATTTTCTAGTTTCAAATCCAG
AGAATCCAAATTCTTCACAGCCAAAGTCAAATTAAGAATTTCTGACTTTAATGTTATTTGCTACTGTGAA
TATAAAATGATAGCTTTTCCTGAGGCAGGGTCTCACTATGTATCTCTGCCTGATCTGCAACAAGATATGT
AGACTAAAGTTCTGCCTGCTTTTGTCTCCTGAATACTAAGGTTAAAATGTAGTAATACTTTTGGAACTTG
CAGGTCAGATTCTTTTATAGGGGACACACTAAGGGAGCTTGGGTGATAGTTGGTAAATGTGTTTAAGTGA
TGAAAACTTGAATTATTATCACCGCAACCTACTTTTTAAAAAAAAAAGCCAGGCCTGTTAGAGCATGCTA
AGGGATCCCTAGGACTTGCTGAGCACACAAGAGTAGTACTTGGCAGGCTCCTGGTGAGAGCATATTTCAA
AAAACAAGGCAGACAACCAAGAAACTACAGTAAGGTTACCTGTCTTTAACCATCTGCATATACACAGGGA
TATTAAAATATTCCAAATAATATTTCATTCAAGTTTTCCCCCATCAAATTGGGACATGGATTTCTCCGGT
GAATAGGCAGAGTTGGAAACTAAACAAATGTTGGTTTTGTGATTTGTGAAATTGTTTTCAAGTGATAGTT
AAAGCCCATGAGATACAGAACAAAGCTGCTATTTCGAGGTCTCTTGGTTATACTCAGAAGCACTTCTTTG
GGTTTCCCTGCACTATCCTGATCATGTGCTAGGCCTWCCTTAGGCTGATTGTTGTTCAAATAACTTAAGT
TTCCTGTCAGGTGATGTCATATGATTTCATATATCAAGGCAAAACATGTTATATATGTTAAACATTTGKA
CTTAATGTGAAAGTTAGGTCTTTGTGGGTTTTGATTTTAATTTCAAAACCTGAGCTAAATAAGTCATTTT
ACATGTCTTACATTTGGTGAATTGTATATTGTGGTTTGCAGGCAAGACTCTCTGACCTAGTAACCCTCCT
ATAGAGCACTTTGCTGGGTCACAAGTCTAGGAGTCAAGCATTTCACCTTGAAGTTGAGACGTTTTGTTAG
TGTATACTAGTTATATGTTGGAGGACATGTTTATCCAGAAGATATTCAGGACTATTTTTGACTGGGCTAA
GGAATTGATTCTGATTAGCACTGTTAGTGAGCATTGAGTGGCCTTTAGGCTTGAATTGGAGTCACTTGTA
TATCTCAAATAATGCTGGCCTTTTTTWAAAAGCCCTTGTTCTTTATCACCCTGTTTTCTACATAATTTTT
GTTCAAAGAAATACTTGTTTGGATCTCCTTTTGACAACAATAGCATGTTTTCAAGCCATATTTTTTTTCC
TTTTTTTTTTTTTTTTTGGTTTTTCGAGACAGGGTTTCTCTGTATAGCCCTGGCTGTCCTGGAACTCACT
TTGTAGACCAGGCTGGCCTCGAACTCAGAAATCCGCCTGCCTCTGCCTCCTGAGTGCCGGGATTAAAGGC
GTGCACCACCACGCCTGGCTAAGTTGGATATTTTGTATATAACTATAACCAATACTAACTCCACTGGGTG
GATTTTTAATTCAGTCAGTAGTCTTAAGTGGTCTTTATTGGCCCTTATTAAAATCTACTGTTCACTCTAA
CAGAGGCTGTTGGACTAGTGGSACTAAGCAACTTCCTACGGATATACTAGCAGATAAGGGTCAGGGATAG
AAACTAGTCTAGCGTTTTGTATACCTACCAGCTTATACTACCTTGTTCTGATAGAAATATTTAGGACATC
TAGCTTATCGATCCGTCGACGGTATCGATAAGCTTGATATCGAATTCTACCGGGTAGGGGAGGCGCTTTT
CCAAGGCAGTCTGAGCATGCGCTTAGCAGCCCCGCTGGCACTTGGCGCTACACAAGTGGCCTYTGGCCTC
GCACACATTCCACATCCACCGGTAGGCGCCAACCGGCTCCGTTCTTTGGTGGCCCCTTCGCGCCACCTTC
TWCTCCTCCCCTAGTCAGGAAGTTCCCCCCCGCCCCGCAGCTCGCGTCGTSAGGACGTGACAAATGGAAG
TAGCACGTCTCACTAGTCTCGTCAGATGGACAGCACCGCTGAGCAATGGAAGCGGGTAGGCCTTTGGGGC
AGCGGCCAATAGCAGCTTTGCTCCTTCGCTTTCTGGGCTCAGAGGCTGGGAAGGGGTGGGTCCGGGGGCG
GGCTCAGGGGCGGGCTCAGGGGCGGGGCGGGCGCCCGAAGGTCCTCCGGAGGCCCGGCATTCTGCACGCT
TCAAAAGCGCACGTCTGCCGCGCTGTTCTCCTCTTCCTCATCTCCGGGCCTTTCGACCTGCAGGTCCTCG
CCATGGATCCTGATGATGTTTTGTTATTCTTCTAATCTTTTGTATGGAAAACTTTTCTTCGTACCACGGG
ACTAAACCTGGTTATGTAGATTCCATTCAAAAAGGTATACAAAAGCCAAAATCTGGTACACAAGGAAATT
ATGACGATGATTGGAAAGGGTTTTATAGTACCGACAATAAATACGACGCTGCGGGATACTCTGTAGATAA
TGAAAACCCGCTCTCTGGAAAAGCTGGAGGCGTGGTCAAAGTGACGTATCCAGGACTGACGAAGGTTCTC
GCACTAAAAGTGGATAATGCCGAAACTATTAAGAAAGAGTTAGGTTTAAGTCTCACTGAACCGTTGATGG
AGCAAGTCGGAACGGAAGAGTTTATCAAAAGGTTCGGTGATGGTGCTTCGCGTGTAGTGCTCAGCCTTCC
CTTCGCTGAGGGGAGTTCTAGCGTTGAATATATTAATAACTGGGAACAGGCGAAAGCGTTAAGCGTAGAA
CTTGAGATTAATTTTGAAACCCGTGGAAAACGTGGCCAAGATGCGATGTATGAGTATATGGCTCAAGCCT
GTGCAGGAAATCGTGTCAGGCGATCTCTTTGTGAAGGAACCTTACTTCTGTGGTGTGACATAATTGGACA
AACTACCTACAGAGATTTAAAGCTCTAAGGTAAATATAAAATTTTTAAGTGTATAATGTGTTAAACTACT
GATTCTAATTGTTTGTGTATTTTAGATTCCAACCTATGGAACTGATGAATGGGAGCAGTGGTGGAATGCA
GATCCTAGAGCTCGCTGATCAGCCTCGACTGTGCCTTCTAGTTGCCAGCCATCTGTTGTTTGCCCCTCCC
CCGTGCCTTCCTTGACCCTGGAAGGTGCCACTCCCACTGTCCTTTCCTAATAAAATGAGGAAATTGCATC
GCATTGTCTGAGTAGGTGTCATTCTATTCTGGGGGGTGGGGTGGGGCAGGACAGCAAGGGGGAGGATTGG
GAAGACAATAGCAGGCATGCTGGGGATGCGGTGGGCTCTATGGCTTCTGAGGCGGAAAGAACCAGCTGGG
GCTCGACCTCGAGGGGGGGCCCGGTACCCAGCTTTTGTTCCCTTTAGTGAGGGTTAATTGCGCGCTTGGC
GTAATCATGGTCATAGCTGTTTCCTGTGTGAAATTGTTATCCGCTCACAATTCCACACAACATACGAGCC
GGAAGCATAAAGTGTAAAGCCTGGGGTGCCTAATGAGTGAGCTAACTCACATTAATTGCGTTGCGCTCAC
TGCCCGCTTTCCAGTCGGGAAACCTGTCGTGCCAGCTGCATTAATGAATCGGCCAACGCGCGGGGAGAGG
CGGTTTGCGTATTGGGCGCTCTTCCGCTTCCTCGCTCACTGACTCGCTGCGCTCGGTCGTTCGGCTGCGG
CGAGCGGTATCAGCTCACTCAAAGGCGGTAATACGGTTATCCACAGAATCAGGGGATAACGCAGGAAAGA
ACATGTGAGCAAAAGGCCAGCAAAAGGCCAGGAACCGTAAAAAGGCCGCGTTGCTGGCGTTTTTCCATAG
GCTCCGCCCCCCTGACGAGCATCACAAAAATCGACGCTCAAGTCAGAGGTGGCGAAACCCGACAGGACTA
TAAAGATACCAGGCGTTTCCCCCTGGAAGCTCCCTCGTGCGCTCTCCTGTTCCGACCCTGCCGCTTACCG
GATACCTGTCCGCCTTTCTCCCTTCGGGAAGCGTGGCGCTTTCTCATAGCTCACGCTGTAGGTATCTCAG
TTCGGTGTAGGTCGTTCGCTCCAAGCTGGGCTGTGTGCACGAACCCCCCGTTCAGCCCGACCGCTGCGCC
TTATCCGGTAACTATCGTCTTGAGTCCAACCCGGTAAGACACGACTTATCGCCACTGGCAGCAGCCACTG
GTAACAGGATTAGCAGAGCGAGGTATGTAGGCGGTGCTACAGAGTTCTTGAAGTGGTGGCCTAACTACGG
CTACACTAGAAGGACAGTATTTGGTATCTGCGCTCTGCTGAAGCCAGTTACCTTCGGAAAAAGAGTTGGT
AGCTCTTGATCCGGCAAACAAACCACCGCTGGTAGCGGTGGTTTTTTTGTTTGCAAGCAGCAGATTACGC
GCAGAAAAAAAGGATCTCAAGAAGATCCTTTGATCTTTTCTACGGGGTCTGACGCTCAGTGGAACGAAAA
CTCACGTTAAGGGATTTTGGTCATGAGATTATCAAAAAGGATCTTCACCTAGATCCTTTTAAATTAAAAA
TGAAGTTTTAAATCAATCTAAAGTATATATGAGTAAACTTGGTCTGACAGTTACCAATGCTTAATCAGTG
AGGCACCTATCTCAGCGATCTGTCTATTTCGTTCATCCATAGTTGCCTGACTCCCCGTCGTGTAGATAAC
TACGATACGGGAGGGCTTACCATCTGGCCCCAGTGCTGCAATGATACCGCGAGACCCACGCTCACCGGCT
CCAGATTTATCAGCAATAAACCAGCCAGCCGGAAGGGCCGAGCGCAGAAGTGGTCCTGCAACTTTATCCG
CCTCCATCCAGTCTATTAATTGTTGCCGGGAAGCTAGAGTAAGTAGTTCGCCAGTTAATAGTTTGCGCAA
CGTTGTTGCCATTGCTACAGGCATCGTGGTGTCACGCTCGTCGTTTGGTATGGCTTCATTCAGCTCCGGT
TCCCAACGATCAAGGCGAGTTACATGATCCCCCATGTTGTGCAAAAAAGCGGTTAGCTCCTTCGGTCCTC
CGATCGTTGTCAGAAGTAAGTTGGCCGCAGTGTTATCACTCATGGTTATGGCAGCACTGCATAATTCTCT
TACTGTCATGCCATCCGTAAGATGCTTTTCTGTGACTGGTGAGTACTCAACCAAGTCATTCTGAGAATAG
TGTATGCGGCGACCGAGTTGCTCTTGCCCGGCGTCAATACGGGATAATACCGCGCCACATAGCAGAACTT
TAAAAGTGCTCATCATTGGAAAACGTTCTTCGGGGCGAAAACTCTCAAGGATCTTACCGCTGTTGAGATC
CAGTTCGATGTAACCCACTCGTGCACCCAACTGATCTTCAGCATCTTTTACTTTCACCAGCGTTTCTGGG
TGAGCAAAAACAGGAAGGCAAAATGCCGCAAAAAAGGGAATAAGGGCGACACGGAAATGTTGAATACTCA
TACTCTTCCTTTTTCAATATTATTGAAGCATTTATCAGGGTTATTGTCTCATGAGCGGATACATATTTGA
ATGTATTTAGAAAAATAAACAAATAGGGGTTCCGCGCACATTTCCCCGAAAAGTGCCACCTAAATTGTAA
GCGTTAATATTTTGTTAAAATTCGCGTTAAATTTTTGTTAAATCAGCTCATTTTTTAACCAATAGGCCGA
AATCGGCAAAATCCCTTATAAATCAAAAGAATAGACCGAGATAGGGT
[37 nt withheld, positions 14538-14574]
AAAGAACGTGGACTCCAACGTCAAAGG
[49 nt withheld, positions 14602-14650]
T
[91 nt withheld, positions 14652-14742]
G
[124 nt withheld, positions 14744-14867]
CCCATTCGCCATTCAGGCTGCGCAACTGTTGGGAAGGGCGATCGGTGCGGGCCTCTTCGCTATTACGCCA
GCTGGCGAAAGGGGGATGTGCTGCAAGGCGATTAAGTTGGGTAACGCCAGGGTTTTCCCAGTCACGACGT
TGTAAAACGACGGCCAGTGAGCGCGCGTAATACGACTCACTATAGGGCGAATTGGAGCTCCA
Features (pLannotate 1.2.2; 42 found; start..end, strand, type, name):
      3..1087    +  misc_feature   Rosa26 left arm: left homology arm from intron 1 of the mouse Rosa26 gene (Soriano, 1999)
   1183..1486    +  enhancer       CMV enhancer: human cytomegalovirus immediate early enhancer
   1488..1765    +  promoter       chicken β-actin promoter: No description available
   1767..2784    +  intron         chimeric intron: chimera between introns from chicken β-actin and rabbit β-globin
   2845..2863    +  misc_feature   MCS (fragment): multiple cloning site
   2877..3161    +  CDS            EGFP (fragment): EGFP is a basic (constitutively fluorescent) green fluorescent protein published in 1996, derived from Aequorea victoria. It is reported to be a rapidly-maturing weak dimer with moderate acid sensitivity.
   3170..3203    +  protein_bind   FRT (minimal): supports FLP-mediated excision but not integration (Turan and Bode, 2011) FLP recombinase from the Saccharomyces cerevisiae 2μ plasmid
   3204..3237    +  protein_bind   lox5171: Cre-mediated recombination occurs in the 8-bp core sequence (GTACACAT). lox5171 sites are compatible with each other, but incompatible with loxP or loxN sites (Lee and Saito, 1988). Cre recombinase
   3238..3271    +  protein_bind   lox2272: Cre-mediated recombination occurs in the 8-bp core sequence (GGATACTT). lox2272 sites are compatible with each other, but incompatible with loxP or loxN sites (Lee and Saito, 1988). Cre recombinase
   3280..3313    +  protein_bind   FRT (minimal): supports FLP-mediated excision but not integration (Turan and Bode, 2011) FLP recombinase from the Saccharomyces cerevisiae 2μ plasmid
   3320..3353    +  protein_bind   loxP: Cre-mediated recombination occurs in the 8-bp core sequence (GCATACAT). Cre recombinase
   3381..3485    +  promoter       AmpR promoter: bla
   3487..3844    +  promoter       SV40 promoter: SV40 enhancer and early promoter
   3879..4673    +  CDS            NeoR/KanR: aminoglycoside phosphotransferase from Tn5; aph(3')-II (or nptII); confers resistance to neomycin, kanamycin, and G418 (Geneticin®)
   4694..4846    +  CDS            ble (fragment): BLE_KLEPN - Experimental evidence at protein level: Swiss-Prot protein existence level 1. Binding protein with a strong affinity to the bleomycin family of antibiotics. Binds to CL990; an antimitotic-antibiotic compound. From Klebsiella pneumoniae.
   4905..4952    +  polyA_signal   HSV TK poly(A) signal: herpes simplex virus thymidine kinase polyadenylation signal (Cole and Stacy, 1985)
   5144..5177    +  protein_bind   loxP: Cre-mediated recombination occurs in the 8-bp core sequence (GCATACAT). Cre recombinase
   5178..5257    +  intron         chimeric intron (fragment): chimera between introns from human β-globin and immunoglobulin heavy chain genes
   5296..5991    +  CDS            rtTA3: reverse tetracycline transactivator 3 activates expression from Tet-responsive promoters in the presence of doxycycline
   5921..6031    +  CDS            VP48: 3 tandem repeats of the minimal activation domain of herpes simplex virus VP16 (Cheng et al., 2013)
   6055..6139    +  CDS            large T antigen (fragment): large T antigen from SV40 (simian virus 40)
   6162..6283    +  polyA_signal   SV40 poly(A) signal: SV40 polyadenylation signal
   6303..10573   +  misc_feature   Rosa26 right arm: right homology arm from intron 1 of the mouse Rosa26 gene (Soriano, 1999)
  10585..10617   -  misc_feature   MCS (fragment): pBluescript multiple cloning site
  10622..11115   +  promoter       PGK promoter: mouse phosphoglycerate kinase 1 promoter
  11151..11713   +  CDS            DTA (fragment): diphteria toxin Fragment A; Corynebacterium diphtheriae tox
  11716..11788   +  CDS            small t antigen (fragment): SV40 (simian virus 40) small t antigen
  11790..11855   +  intron         small t intron: SV40 (simian virus 40) small t antigen intron
  11929..12153   +  polyA_signal   bGH poly(A) signal: bovine growth hormone polyadenylation signal
  12157..12178   +  promoter       SV40 promoter (fragment): SV40 enhancer and early promoter
  12183..12208   +  misc_feature   MCS (fragment): pBluescript multiple cloning site
  12221..12239   -  promoter       T3 promoter: promoter for bacteriophage T3 RNA polymerase
  12282..12304   -  protein_bind   lac operator (fragment): The lac repressor binds to the lac operator to inhibit transcription in E. coli. This inhibition can be relieved by adding lactose or isopropyl-β-D-thiogalactopyranoside (IPTG). lac repressor encoded by lacI
  12308..12338   -  promoter       lac promoter: promoter for the E. coli lac operon
  12353..12374   -  protein_bind   CAP binding site: CAP binding activates transcription in the presence of cAMP. E. coli catabolite activator protein
  12387..12479   -  CDS            lacI (fragment): lac repressor; lacI; The lac repressor binds to the lac operator to inhibit transcription in E. coli. This inhibition can be relieved by adding lactose or isopropyl-β-D-thiogalactopyranoside (IPTG).
  12662..13250   -  rep_origin     ori: high-copy-number ColE1/pMB1/pBR322/pUC origin of replication
  13421..14281   -  CDS            AmpR: β-lactamase; bla; confers resistance to ampicillin, carbenicillin, and related antibiotics
  14282..14386   -  promoter       AmpR promoter: bla
  14439..14867   -  rep_origin     f1 ori (sequence partly withheld): f1 bacteriophage origin of replication; arrow indicates direction of (+) strand synthesis
  14872..15027   -  CDS            lacZα (fragment): LacZα fragment of β-galactosidase; lacZ fragment
  15035..15053   +  promoter       T7 promoter: promoter for bacteriophage T7 RNA polymerase
