[The description below was written by a language model from this plasmid's Addgene catalogue record and pLannotate feature annotations shown in this document.]
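Description:
pBT259_(pRosa26-G-tTA2) is a mouse gene-targeting vector built on the pROSA26-PA backbone and catalogued as a mammalian expression plasmid. It is designed to knock a MADM (Mosaic Analysis with Double Markers) cassette into intron 1 of the Rosa26 locus by homologous recombination. A short left and a long right Rosa26 homology arm flank the payload. A diphtheria toxin A cassette lies outside the right arm for negative selection against random integrants. In bacteria the plasmid carries a high-copy ColE1/pUC origin, an f1 origin and ampicillin resistance. The deposit notes suggest it can be unstable or low-yielding in standard strains.

The payload is driven by the CAG promoter (CMV enhancer, chicken β-actin promoter and chimeric intron). It begins with an N-terminal fragment of EGFP, truncated after nucleotide 274. This is followed by a β-globin intron modified to contain FRT, lox5171, lox2272, a second FRT and a loxP-flanked neomycin resistance cassette for G418 selection, which Cre can later remove. Downstream of the intron is a tTA2 tetracycline transactivator coding sequence lacking its start codon, followed by an SV40 polyadenylation signal. The automated annotation labels this region rtTA3/VP48, presumably because of sequence similarity. In the MADM scheme, neither partial coding sequence should give a functional product as arranged. Recombinase-mediated interchromosomal exchange at the intronic sites with a reciprocal cassette on the homologous chromosome would reconstitute complete genes, marking sparse cells.

The record is inconsistent about two promoters. The catalogue lists PGK for Neo and SV40 for DTA, whereas the feature table shows SV40 and bacterial promoters upstream of Neo and a PGK promoter upstream of DTA.
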