Addgene plasmid #36878: pBT259_(pRosa26-G-tTA2)
Depositing lab: Liqun Luo. Depositing organization: Stanford University. Publication: Extensions of MADM (Mosaic Analysis with Double Markers) in Mice. Tasic B, Miyamichi K, Hippenmeyer S, Dani VS, Zeng H, Joo W, Zong H, Chen-Tsai Y, Luo L. PLoS One. 2012;7(3):e33332. Epub 2012 Mar 27. 10.1371/journal.pone.0033332 PubMed 22479386.
Backbone
  Vector backbone: pROSA26-PA (Addgene plasmid Plasmid 21271)
  Backbone size w/o insert (bp): 8774
  Total vector size (bp): 15069
  Vector type: Mammalian Expression
  Selectable markers: Neomycin (select with G418)
Growth in bacteria
  Bacterial resistance: Ampicillin, 100 μg/mL
  Growth temperature: 30°C
  Growth strain: Stbl2
  Growth instructions: If insufficient amounts of plasmid obtained from DH5alpha, we recommend Stbl2 (Invitrogen) cells grown at 30C.
  Copy number: Unknown
Gene/Insert 1
  Gene/Insert name: GFP (alt name: mut4EGFP)
  Mutation: deleted nucleotides after nucleotide 274
  Promoter: CAG (chicken beta actin promoter and CMV enhancer)
  Cloning method: Unknown
  Sequencing primers: 5′ see sequence; 3′ see sequence
Gene/Insert 2
  Gene/Insert name: tTA2 (alt name: tetracycline transactivator)
  Mutation: removed start codon
  Promoter: CAG (chicken beta actin promoter and CMV enhancer)
  Cloning method: Unknown
  Sequencing primers: 5′ see sequence; 3′ see sequence
Gene/Insert 3
  Gene/Insert name: beta-globin intron
  Mutation: insertion of FRT, lox5171, lox2272, FRT, loxP-Neo-loxP
  Promoter: CAG (chicken beta actin promoter and CMV enhancer)
  Cloning method: Unknown
  Sequencing primers: 5′ see sequence; 3′ see sequence
Gene/Insert 4
  Gene/Insert name: Neo (alt names: neomycin phosphotransferase; neomycin resistance gene)
  Promoter: pPGK (phosphoglycerate kinase promoter)
  Cloning method: Unknown
  Sequencing primers: 5′ see sequence; 3′ see sequence
Gene/Insert 5
  Gene/Insert name: diphteria toxin A
  Promoter: SV40
  Cloning method: Unknown
  Sequencing primers: 5′ see sequence; 3′ see sequence
Resource information
  A portion of this plasmid was derived from a plasmid made by: W. Hillen
Terms and licenses: Academic/Nonprofit Terms; Industry Terms: Not Available to Industry
How to cite: pBT259_(pRosa26-G-tTA2) was a gift from Liqun Luo (Addgene plasmid # 36878 ; http://n2t.net/addgene:36878 ; RRID:Addgene_36878)
