>Addgene plasmid #36878 | pBT259_(pRosa26-G-tTA2) | addgene partial sequence | sequence record 49930 | TK-pA-R 5'-ttgtctccttccgtgtttca-3'
CAGCATGAGATCCCCGCGCTGGAGGATCATCCAGCCGGCGTCCCGGAAAACGATTCCGAAGCCCAACCTT
TCATAGAAGGCGGCGGTGGAATCGAAATCTCGTGATGGCAGGTTGGGCGTCGCTTGGTCGGTCATTTCGA
ACCCCAGAGTCCCGCTCAGAAGAACTCGTCAAGAAGGCGATAGAAGGCGATGCGCTGCGAATCGGGAGCG
GCGATACCGTAAAGCACGAGGAAGCGGTCAGCCCATTCGCCGCCAAGCTCTTCAGCAATATCACGGGTAG
CCAACGCTATGTCCTGATAGCGGTCCGCCACACCCAGCCGGCCACAGTCGATGAATCCAGAAAAGCGGCC
ATTTTCCACCATGATATTCGGCAAGCAGGCATCGCCATGGGTCACGACGAGATCCTCGCCGTCGGGCATG
CTCGCCTTGAGCCTGGCGAACAGTTCGGCTGGCGCGAGCCCCTGATGCTCTTCGTCCAGATCATCCTGAT
CGACAAGACCGGCTTCCATCCGAGTACGTGCTCGCTCGATGCGATGTTTCGCTTGGTGGTCGAATGGGCA
GGTAGCCGGATCAAGCGTATGCAGCCGCCGCATTGCATCAGCCATGATGGATACTTTCTCGGCAGGAGCA
AGGTGAGATGACAGGAGATCCTGCCCCGGCACTTCGCCCAATAGCAGCCAGTCCCTTCCCGCTTCAGTGA
CAACGTCGAGCACAGCTGCGCAAGGAACGCCCGTCGTGGCCAGCCACGATAGCCGCGCTGCCTCGTCTTG
CAGTTCATTCAGGGCACCGGACAGGTCGGTCTTGACAAA
