>Addgene plasmid #36878 | pBT259_(pRosa26-G-tTA2) | addgene partial sequence | sequence record 49931 | mPGK-F 5'-cattctgcacgcttcaaaag-3'
CTTCTCATCTCCGGGCCTTTCGACCTGCAGGGTCCTCGCCATGGATCCTGATGATGTTGTTGATTCTTCT
AAATCTTTTGTGATGGAAAACTTTTCTTCGTACCACGGGACTAAACCTGGTTATGTAGATTCCATTCAAA
AAGGTATACAAAAGCCAAAATCTGGTACACAAGGAAATTATGACGATGATTGGAAAGGGTTTTATAGTAC
CGACAATAAATACGACGCTGCGGGATACTCTGTAGATAATGAAAACCCGCTCTCTGGAAAAGCTGGAGGC
GTGGTCAAAGTGACGTATCCAGGACTGACGAAGGTTCTCGCACTAAAAGTGGATAATGCCGAAACTATTA
AGAAAGAGTTAGGTTTAAGTCTCACTGAACCGTTGATGGAGCAAGTCGGAACGGAAGAGTTTATCAAAAG
GTTCGGTGATGGTGCTTCGCGTGTAGTGCTCAGCCTTCCCTTCGCTGAGGGGAGTTCTAGCGTTGAATAT
ATTAATAACTGGGAACAGGCGAAAGCGTTAAGCGTAGAACTTGAGATTAATTTTGAAACCCGTGGAAAAC
GTGGCCAAGATGCGATGTATGAGTATATGGCTCAAGCCTGTGCAGGAAATCGTGTCAGGCGATCTCTTTG
TGAAGGAACCTTACTTCTGTGGTGTGACATAATTGGACAAACTACCTACAGAGATTTAAAGCTCTAAGGT
AAATATAAAATTTTTAAGTGTATAATGTGTTAAACTACTGATTCTAATTGTTTGTGTATTTTAGATTCCA
ACCTATGGAACTGATGAATGGGAGCAGTGGTGGAATGCAGATCCTAGAGCTCGC
