>Addgene plasmid #36878 | pBT259_(pRosa26-G-tTA2) | addgene partial sequence | sequence record 51159 | pBABE-3
TTTGAATGTATTTAGAAAAATAAACAAATAGGGGTTCCGCGCACATTTCCCCGAAAAGTGCCACCTGAAT
AACTTCGTATAATGTATGCTATACGAAGTTATAGATCCGAAGTTCCTATACTTTCTAGAGAATAGGAACT
TCGGAGATCCATAACTTCGTATNANGTATCCTATACGAAGTTATATAACTTCGTATAATGTGTACTATAC
GAAGATATGAAGNTCCTATACTTTCTAGAGAATAGGAACTTCGNAGATCTTTGATACCAACCTTCGGGCA
TGGCGGACTTGAAGAAGTCGTGCTGCTTCATGTGGTCGGGGTAGCGGCTGAAGCACTGCACGCCGTAGGT
CAGGGTGGTCACGAGGGTGGGCCAGGGCACGGGCAGCTTGCCGGTGGTGCAGATGAACTTCAGGGTCAGC
TTGCCGTAGG
