>Addgene plasmid #36878 | pBT259_(pRosa26-G-tTA2) | addgene partial sequence | sequence record 51506 | Neo-F 5'-CGTTGGCTACCCGTGATATT-3'
CGCCTTCTTGACGAGTTCTTCTGAGCGGGACTCTGGGGTTCGAAATGACCGACCAAGCGACGCCCAACCT
GCCATCACGAGATTTCGATTCCACCGCCGCCTTCTATGAAAGGTTGGGCTTCGGAATCGTTTTCCGGGAC
GCCGGCTGGATGATCCTCCAGCGCGGGGATCTCATGCTGGAGTTCTTCGCCCACCCTAGGGGGAGGCTAA
CTGAAACACGGAAGGAGACAATACCGGAAGGAACCCGCGCTATGACGGCAATAAAAAGACAGAATAAAAC
GCACGGTGTTGGGTCGTTTGTTCATAAACGCGGGGTTCGGTCCCAGGGCTGGCACTCTGTCGATACCCCA
CCGAGACCCCATTGGGGCCAATACGCCCGCGTTTCTTCCTTTTCCCCACCCCACCCCCCAAGTTCGGGTG
AAGGCCCAGGGCTCGCAGCCAACGTCGGGGCGGCAGGCCCTGCCATAGCCTCAGGTTACTCAGGATCTGG
ATCTATAACTTCGTATAGCATACATTATACGAAGTTATGGTTACAAGACAGGTTTAAGGAGACCAATAGA
AACTGGGCATGTGGAGACAGATAA
